>Addgene plasmid #43440 | II-TCTC | depositor partial sequence | sequence record 58705 | II-TCTC sequence 426 bps
CGTCTCGCTTAACCCCAGAGCAGGTCGTGGCCATTGCCTCGAATGGAGGGGGCAAACAGGCGTTGGAAAC
CGTACAACGATTGCTGCCGGTGCTGTGCCAAGCGCACGGACTCACCCCAGAGCAGGTCGTGGCGATCGCA
AGCCACGACGGAGGAAAGCAAGCCTTGGAAACAGTACAGAGGCTGTTGCCTGTGCTGTGCCAAGCGCACG
GCCTCACCCCAGAGCAGGTCGTGGCCATTGCCTCGAATGGAGGGGGCAAACAGGCGTTGGAAACCGTACA
ACGATTGCTGCCGGTGCTGTGCCAAGCGCACGGATTAACCCCAGAGCAGGTCGTGGCGATCGCAAGCCAC
GACGGAGGAAAGCAAGCCTTGGAAACAGTACAGAGGCTGTTGCCTGTGCTGTGCCAAGCGCACGGGCTCA
GAGACG
