>Addgene plasmid #43440 | II-TCTC | addgene partial sequence | sequence record 60556 | M13-F20 5'-TGTAAAACGACGGCCAGT-3'
CTATAGGGCGAATTGGGCCCTCTAGATGCATGCTCGAGCGGCCGCCAGTGTGATGGATATCTGCAGAATT
CGCCCTTCTTTCCTGTGCCCACGTCTCTGAGCCCGTGCGCTTGGCACAGCACAGGCAACAGCCTCTGTAC
TGTTTCCAAGGCTTGCTTTCCTCCGTCGTGGCTTGCGATCGCCACGACCTGCTCTGGGGTTAATCCGTGC
GCTTGGCACAGCACCGGCAGCAATCGTTGTACGGTTTCCAACGCCTGTTTGCCCCCTCCATTCGAGGCAA
TGGCCACGACCTGCTCTGGGGTGAGGCCGTGCGCTTGGCACAGCACAGGCAACAGCCTCTGTACTGTTTC
CAAGGCTTGCTTTCCTCCGTCGTGGCTTGCGATCGCCACGACCTGCTCTGGGGTGAGTCCGTGCGCTTGG
CACAGCACCGGCAGCAATCGTTGTACGGTTTCCAACGCCTGTTTGCCCCCTCCATTCGAGGCAATGGCCA
CGACCTGCTCTGGGGTTAAGCGAGACGCGCTAGGACGGCAAGGGCGAATTCCAGCACACTGGCGGCCGTT
ACTAGTGGATCCGAGCTCGGTACCAAGCTTGATGCATAGCTTGAGTATTCTATAGTGTCACCTAAATAGC
TTGGCGTAATCATGGTCATAGCTGTTTCCTGTGTGAAATTGTTATCCGCTCACAATTCCACACAACATAC
GAGCCGGAAGCATAAAGTGTAAAGCCTGGGGTGCCTAATGAGTGAGCTAACTCACATTAATTGCGTTGCG
CTCA
