[The description below was written by a language model from this plasmid's Addgene catalogue record.]
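Description:
II-TCTC is a bacterial cloning plasmid built on the commercial pCRII-TOPO backbone (about 4 kb without insert), carrying a 426 bp synthetic insert introduced by TOPO cloning. It is a high-copy plasmid maintained in E. coli and is selectable with both ampicillin and kanamycin, consistent with the dual resistance markers of this backbone. The record lists T7 and M13 reverse as the flanking sequencing primer sites, which bracket the TOPO cloning site in this vector family. The catalogue describes no mammalian expression elements, so the plasmid functions as a storage and propagation vehicle for its insert rather than as an expression construct.

The insert is named only "II-TCTC" and the record does not describe its composition. The plasmid was deposited in connection with a TALEN genome-editing system developed for generating human stem cell-based disease models. In that context, the name and size suggest a pre-assembled block of four TAL effector repeat units, each about 100 bp, recognising the DNA bases T, C, T and C. The "II" prefix probably marks the position this block occupies in a hierarchical assembly of the full repeat array. This interpretation is an inference from the naming and the insert length, not something stated explicitly in the fields.

Under that reading, the plasmid would be one member of a library of multimer modules that are excised or amplified and joined in order to build custom TALE DNA-binding domains, which are then fused to a nuclease domain in a separate destination vector. No feature table was provided, so the exact boundaries and flanking assembly sites of the insert cannot be described here.
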