Addgene plasmid #43440: II-TCTC
Depositing lab: Chad Cowan & Kiran Musunuru. Depositing organization: Harvard University. Publication: A TALEN Genome-Editing System for Generating Human Stem Cell-Based Disease Models. Ding Q, Lee YK, Schaefer EA, Peters DT, Veres A, Kim K, Kuperwasser N, Motola DL, Meissner TB, Hendriks WT, Trevisan M, Gupta RM, Moisan A, Banks E, Friesen M, Schinzel RT, Xia F, Tang A, Xia Y, Figueroa E, Wann A, Ahfeldt T, Daheron L, Zhang F, Rubin LL, Peng LF, Chung RT, Musunuru K, Cowan CA. Cell Stem Cell. 2012 Dec 12. pii: S1934-5909(12)00645-5. doi: 10.1016/j.stem.2012.11.011. PubMed 23246482.
Backbone
  Vector backbone: pCRII-TOPO
  Backbone manufacturer: Invitrogen
  Backbone size w/o insert (bp): 3973
  Vector type: Bacterial Cloning
Growth in bacteria
  Bacterial resistance: Ampicillin and Kanamycin, 100 & 50 μg/mL
  Growth temperature: 37°C
  Growth strain: Top10
  Copy number: High Copy
Gene/Insert
  Gene/Insert name: II-TCTC
  Species: Synthetic
  Insert size (bp): 426
  Cloning method: TOPO Cloning
  Sequencing primers: 5′ T7; 3′ M13-rev
Terms and licenses: Academic/Nonprofit Terms; Industry Terms: Not Available to Industry
How to cite: II-TCTC was a gift from Chad Cowan & Kiran Musunuru (Addgene plasmid # 43440 ; http://n2t.net/addgene:43440 ; RRID:Addgene_43440)
